Addgene plasmid #175097: pEF6 Vps53-V5-6His
Purpose: V5 tagged Vps53 is expressed in mammalian cells
Depositing lab: Juan Bonifacino. Depositing organization: National Institute of Child Health and Human Development (NICHD). Publication: Requirement of the human GARP complex for mannose 6-phosphate-receptor-dependent sorting of cathepsin D to lysosomes. Perez-Victoria FJ, Mardones GA, Bonifacino JS. Mol Biol Cell. 2008 Jun;19(6):2350-62. doi: 10.1091/mbc.e07-11-1189. Epub 2008 Mar 26. PubMed 18367545.
Backbone
  Vector backbone: pEF6-V5-His
  Backbone size w/o insert (bp): 5840
  Total vector size (bp): 8336
  Vector type: Mammalian Expression
Growth in bacteria
  Bacterial resistance: Ampicillin, 100 μg/mL
  Growth temperature: 37°C
  Growth strain: DH5alpha
  Copy number: High Copy
Gene/Insert
  Gene/Insert name: Vps53
  Species: M. musculus (mouse)
  Insert size (bp): 2496
  Entrez Gene: Vps53 (a.k.a. 2010002A08Rik, 2310040I21Rik, 3100002B05Rik, Hccs1)
  Tag / fusion protein: V5 (C terminal on insert)
Terms and licenses: Academic/Nonprofit Terms; Industry Terms: Not Available to Industry
How to cite: pEF6 Vps53-V5-6His was a gift from Juan Bonifacino (Addgene plasmid # 175097 ; http://n2t.net/addgene:175097 ; RRID:Addgene_175097)
