[The description below was written by a language model from this plasmid's Addgene catalogue record and pLannotate feature annotations shown in this document.]
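Description:
pEF6 Vps53-V5-6His is a mammalian expression plasmid built on the pEF6-V5-His backbone, designed to produce mouse Vps53 carrying a C-terminal V5 epitope tag. It is propagated in E. coli through a high-copy ColE1/pUC-type origin and selected with ampicillin via the β-lactamase gene. An f1 origin is also present, which allows single-stranded DNA production. The catalogue lists a total size of 8336 bp, while the sequenced record annotated here is 8,323 nt, a minor discrepancy.

The roughly 2.5 kb Vps53 coding sequence lies downstream of the strong constitutive human EF-1α promoter, with a T7 promoter between the two that can be used for in vitro transcription or sequencing. The open reading frame is followed by the V5 tag and a bovine growth hormone polyadenylation signal. The plasmid name and backbone indicate a 6xHis tag after V5, although the feature table does not annotate it separately. A second cassette places the blasticidin S deaminase gene under tandem SV40 early and bacterial EM7 promoters, terminated by an SV40 poly(A) signal, so blasticidin selection is possible in both mammalian cells and bacteria and stable lines could be derived. The short fragments annotated as CMV enhancer, small t antigen, bleomycin-resistance genes and lacI are probably backbone remnants or chance matches rather than functional elements.

Vps53 is a subunit of the GARP complex, which mediates retrograde transport from endosomes to the trans-Golgi network, and of the related EARP complex in endocytic recycling. The tagged protein can be detected or immunoprecipitated with anti-V5 antibodies, which suits studies of complex assembly, localisation and mannose 6-phosphate receptor-dependent sorting of lysosomal hydrolases.
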