Features (pLannotate 1.2.2; 23 found; start..end, strand, type, name):
     78..96      +  enhancer       CMV enhancer (fragment): human cytomegalovirus immediate early enhancer
    121..187     +  CDS            small t antigen (fragment): SV40 (simian virus 40) small t antigen
    194..1372    +  promoter       EF-1α promoter: strong constitutive promoter for human elongation factor EF-1α
   1389..1407    +  promoter       T7 promoter: promoter for bacteriophage T7 RNA polymerase
   1480..3975    +  CDS            Vps53: VPS53_MOUSE - Experimental evidence at protein level: Swiss-Prot protein existence level 1. Acts as component of the GARP complex that is involved in retrograde transport from early and late endosomes to the trans-Golgi network (TGN). The GARP complex is required for the maintenance of the cycling of mannose 6-phosphate receptors between the TGN and endosomes, this cycling is necessary for proper lysosomal sorting of acid hydrolases such as CTSD. Acts as component of the EARP complex that is involved in endocytic recycling. The EARP complex associates with Rab4- positive endosomes and promotes
   4042..4083    +  CDS            V5 tag: epitope tag from simian virus 5
   4139..4363    +  polyA_signal   bGH poly(A) signal: bovine growth hormone polyadenylation signal
   4367..4388    +  promoter       SV40 promoter (fragment): SV40 enhancer and early promoter
   4409..4837    +  rep_origin     f1 ori (sequence partly withheld): f1 bacteriophage origin of replication; arrow indicates direction of (+) strand synthesis
   4851..5180    +  promoter       SV40 promoter: SV40 enhancer and early promoter
   5228..5275    +  promoter       EM7 promoter: synthetic bacterial promoter&nbsp
   5294..5692    +  CDS            BSD: blasticidin S deaminase; Aspergillus terreus BSD; confers resistance to blasticidin
   5693..5720    +  CDS            BleoR (fragment): antibiotic-binding protein; Sh ble from Streptoalloteichus hindustanus; confers resistance to bleomycin, phleomycin, and Zeocin™
   5730..5855    +  CDS            ble (fragment): BLE_KLEPN - Experimental evidence at protein level: Swiss-Prot protein existence level 1. Binding protein with a strong affinity to the bleomycin family of antibiotics. Binds to CL990; an antimitotic-antibiotic compound. From Klebsiella pneumoniae.
   5850..5971    +  polyA_signal   SV40 poly(A) signal: SV40 polyadenylation signal
   6044..6060    -  protein_bind   lac operator: The lac repressor binds to the lac operator to inhibit transcription in E. coli. This inhibition can be relieved by adding lactose or isopropyl-β-D-thiogalactopyranoside (IPTG). lac repressor encoded by lacI
   6068..6098    -  promoter       lac promoter: promoter for the E. coli lac operon
   6113..6134    -  protein_bind   CAP binding site: CAP binding activates transcription in the presence of cAMP. E. coli catabolite activator protein
   6147..6239    -  CDS            lacI (fragment): lac repressor; lacI; The lac repressor binds to the lac operator to inhibit transcription in E. coli. This inhibition can be relieved by adding lactose or isopropyl-β-D-thiogalactopyranoside (IPTG).
   6411..6999    -  rep_origin     ori: high-copy-number ColE1/pMB1/pBR322/pUC origin of replication
   7170..8030    -  CDS            AmpR: β-lactamase; bla; confers resistance to ampicillin, carbenicillin, and related antibiotics
   8031..8135    -  promoter       AmpR promoter: bla
   8194..8246    -  misc_feature   bom (fragment): basis of mobility region from pBR322
>Addgene plasmid #175097 | pEF6 Vps53-V5-6His | addgene full sequence | sequence record 348382 | Addgene NGS Result
CGACAATTGCATGAAGAATCTGCTTAGGGTTAGGCGTTTTGCGCTGCTTCGCGATGTACGGGCCAGATAT
ACGCGTTGACATTGATTATTGACTAGGCTTTTGCAAAAAGCTTTGCAAAGATGGATAAAGTTTTAAACAG
AGAGGAATCTTTGCAGCTAATGGACCTTCTAGGTCTTGAAAGGAGTGGGAATTGGCTCCGGTGCCCGTCA
GTGGGCAGAGCGCACATCGCCCACAGTCCCCGAGAAGTTGGGGGGAGGGGTCGGCAATTGAACCGGTGCC
TAGAGAAGGTGGCGCGGGGTAAACTGGGAAAGTGATGTCGTGTACTGGCTCCGCCTTTTTCCCGAGGGTG
GGGGAGAACCGTATATAAGTGCAGTAGTCGCCGTGAACGTTCTTTTTCGCAACGGGTTTGCCGCCAGAAC
ACAGGTAAGTGCCGTGTGTGGTTCCCGCGGGCCTGGCCTCTTTACGGGTTATGGCCCTTGCGTGCCTTGA
ATTACTTCCACCTGGCTGCAGTACGTGATTCTTGATCCCGAGCTTCGGGTTGGAAGTGGGTGGGAGAGTT
CGAGGCCTTGCGCTTAAGGAGCCCCTTCGCCTCGTGCTTGAGTTGAGGCCTGGCCTGGGCGCTGGGGCCG
CCGCGTGCGAATCTGGTGGCACCTTCGCGCCTGTCTCGCTGCTTTCGATAAGTCTCTAGCCATTTAAAAT
TTTTGATGACCTGCTGCGACGCTTTTTTTCTGGCAAGATAGTCTTGTAAATGCGGGCCAAGATCTGCACA
CTGGTATTTCGGTTTTTGGGGCCGCGGGCGGCGACGGGGCCCGTGCGTCCCAGCGCACATGTTCGGCGAG
GCGGGGCCTGCGAGCGCGGCCACCGAGAATCGGACGGGGGTAGTCTCAAGCTGGCCGGCCTGCTCTGGTG
CCTGGCCTCGCGCCGCCGTGTATCGCCCCGCCCTGGGCGGCAAGGCTGGCCCGGTCGGCACCAGTTGCGT
GAGCGGAAAGATGGCCGCTTCCCGGCCCTGCTGCAGGGAGCTCAAAATGGAGGACGCGGCGCTCGGGAGA
GCGGGCGGGTGAGTCACCCACACAAAGGAAAAGGGCCTTTCCGTCCTCAGCCGTCGCTTCATGTGACTCC
ACGGAGTACCGGGCGCCGTCCAGGCACCTCGATTAGTTCTCGAGCTTTTGGAGTACGTCGTCTTTAGGTT
GGGGGGAGGGGTTTTATGCGATGGAGTTTCCCCACACTGAGTGGGTGGAGACTGAAGTTAGGCCAGCTTG
GCACTTGATGTAATTCTCCTTGGAATTTGCCCTTTTTGAGTTTGGATCTTGGTTCATTCTCAAGCCTCAG
ACAGTGGTTCAAAGTTTTTTTCTTCCATTTCAGGTGTCGTGAGGAATTAGCTTGGTACTAATACGACTCA
CTATAGGGAGACCCAAGCTGGCTAGGTAAGCTTGGTACCGAGCTCGGATCCACTAGTCCAGTGTGGTGGA
ATTGCCCTTATGATGGAGGAGGAGGAACTGGAGTTCGTGGAGGAGCTGGAGGCTGTGCTGCAGCTCACGC
CAGAGGTGCAACTCGCCATCGAGCAGGTATTCCCAAGCCAGGATCCTCTTGATCAAGCTGACTTCAATGC
CGTTGAGTATATCAATACTCTGTTCCCAACAGAGCAATCTCTGGCAAACATTGACGATGTTGTGAACAAA
ATTAGACTGAAAATAAGGAGACTGGATGACAATATCCGGACTGTCGTAAGAGGTCAGACAAATATGGGGC
AGGATGGAAGGCAAGCACTTGAAGAGGCCCAGAAAGCCATTCAGCAACTCTTTGGCAAAATCAAGGATAT
CAAAGACAAAGCAGAAAAGTCAGAACAAATGGTGAAAGAGATCACCCGAGATATTAAGCAGTTAGATCAC
GCCAAGCGCCACCTGACCACCTCAATCACGACCCTGAACCACCTGCACATGCTGGCAGGCGGGGTGGACT
CCCTGGAAGCCATGACCAGGCGCAGACAGTATGGAGAAGTTGCTAATCTCCTTCAGGGTGTAATGAATGT
TCTGGAGCACTTTCACAAATACATGGGAATCCCACAGATCCGACAGCTTTCTGAAAGGGTGAAGGCTGCA
CAGACAGAGTTAGGACAGCAAATCCTGGCTGACTTTGAAGAAGCGTTTCCTTCGCAGGGTACCAAGAGGC
CGGGAGGACCCAGCAATGTCCTGAGAGATGCGTGCCTGGTGGCTAATATTTTGGACCCCAGAATCAAACA
AGAAATCATCAAAAAGTTTATTAAACAGCATCTATCAGAGTATCTAGTACTTTTTCAAGAAAACCAAGAT
GTCGCCTGGCTGGACAAAATTGACAGACGTTATGCTTGGGTGAAACGCCAGCTTGTGGACTATGAAGAGA
AGTATGGCCGGATGTTTCCTCGGGAGTGGTGCATGACGGAGAGGATCTCAGTAGAGTTTTGCCACGTGAC
GAGGGCAGAACTTTCCAAAATCATGCGTGCCAGAGCTAAGGAAATTGAAGTGAAATTGCTTCTTTTTGCG
ATCCAGAGAACAACCAACTTTGAGGGGTTTCTTGCAAAACGCTTCTCCGGTTGCACCCTGACAGATGGAA
CCCTGAAAAAGCTGGAGTCCCCACCACCATCTACCAATCCTTTCCTGGAAGATGAGACAACACCAGAGAT
GGAGGAGCTGGCTCTGGAGAAAGGAGAGTTAGAGCAACCGAAGAAGCCCAAGGCCCCGGACAACCCGTTC
CACGGCATCGTTTCCAAGTGTTTTGAGCCTCATCTCTACGTGTACATTGAGTCCCAGGACAAAAACCTCA
GCGAGCTGATAGACCGGTTTGTGGCAGATTTCAAAGCCCAGGGCCCACCCAAGCCCAACACTGACGAAGG
GGGTGCTGTGCTCCCCAGCTGCGCTGACCTCTTTGTCTACTACAAGAAGTGCATGGTGCAGTGCTCACAG
CTCAGCACAGGCGAGCCCATGATCGCCCTGACTACCATCTTCCAGAAGTACCTCCGAGAATACGCCTGGA
AAATCCTCTCTGGCAACCTGCCTAAAACCAGCAGCAGCAGTGGGGGGCTGACCATCAGCAGCCTCCTCAA
AGAGAAGGAGGGCTCAGAAGTGGCCAGGTTCACTCTGGAGGAGCTGTGTCTCATCTGCAGCATCCTGAGC
ACAGCCGAGTATTGTCTGGCTACCACCCAGCAGCTAGAAGAAAAACTCAAAGAAAAAGTTGATGTGAGCC
TGACTGAACGAATTAATCTCACAGGAGAAATGGACACATTCAGCACTGTCATCTCCAGCAGCATCCAGCT
GTTGGTTCAAGATCTGGATGCAGCCTGTGACCCTGCCCTGATTGCCATGAGCAAGATGCCTTGGCAGAAC
GTGGAGCATGTTGGTGACCAGAGCCCTTATGTCACTTCTGTTATTCTTCACATTAAGCAAAACGTCCCCA
TCATCCGTGACAACCTGGCTTCCACACGGAAATACTTCACACAGTTCTGCATTAAATTTGCAAATTCGTT
CATTCCCAAATTCATCACCCACCTCTTCAAGTGTAAGCCGATCAGCATGGTGGGAGCAGAGCAGCTTCTG
CTGGACACCCACTCCCTGAAGATGGTCCTGCTCGACCTTCCGTCCATTGGCTCCCAGGTGGTGAGGAAGG
CCCCTGCCAGTTACACTAAGATTGTCGTGAAAGGCATGACCCGGGCTGAAATGATCCTTAAGGTGGTGAT
GGCCCCTCATGAACCGTTGGTGGTATTTGTTGACAACTACATCAAACTCCTTACGGACTGCAACTCAGAA
ACCTTCCAGAAAATACTGGATATGAAGGGGCTGAAGAGGAGTGAGCAGAGCAGCATGCTGGAACTTTTGC
GGCAGAGGCTCCCTGCCCCGCCCTCGGGGACAGAAGGTTCCAGCACCCTGTCGCTGATTGCCCCAACACC
GGAGCAGGAGTCATCCCGAATCCGCAAACTGGAGAAACTGATTAAAAAGAGACTGAAGGGCAATTCTGCA
GATATCCAGCACAGTGGCGGCCGCTCGAGTCTAGAGGGCCCGCGGTTCGAAGGTAAGCCTATCCCTAACC
CTCTCCTCGGTCTCGATTCTACGCGTACCGGTCATCATCACCATCACCATTGAGTTTAAACCCGCTGATC
AGCCTCGACTGTGCCTTCTAGTTGCCAGCCATCTGTTGTTTGCCCCTCCCCCGTGCCTTCCTTGACCCTG
GAAGGTGCCACTCCCACTGTCCTTTCCTAATAAAATGAGGAAATTGCATCGCATTGTCTGAGTAGGTGTC
ATTCTATTCTGGGGGGTGGGGTGGGGCAGGACAGCAAGGGGGAGGATTGGGAAGACAATAGCAGGCATGC
TGGGGATGCGGTGGGCTCTATGGCTTCTGAGGCGGAAAGAACCAGCTGGGGCTCTAGGGGGTATCCCC
[124 nt withheld, positions 4409-4532]
C
[91 nt withheld, positions 4534-4624]
A
[49 nt withheld, positions 4626-4674]
CCTTTGACGTTGGAGTCCACGTTCTTT
[37 nt withheld, positions 4702-4738]
ACCCTATCTCGGTCTATTCTTTTGATTTATAAGGGATTTTGCCGATTTCGGCCTATTGGTTAAAAAATGA
GCTGATTTAACAAAAATTTAACGCGAATTAATTCTGTGGAATGTGTGTCAGTTAGGGTGTGGAAAGTCCC
CAGGCTCCCCAGCAGGCAGAAGTATGCAAAGCATGCATCTCAATTAGTCAGCAACCAGGTGTGGAAAGTC
CCCAGGCTCCCCAGCAGGCAGAAGTATGCAAAGCATGCATCTCAATTAGTCAGCAACCATAGTCCCGCCC
CTAACTCCGCCCATCCCGCCCCTAACTCCGCCCAGTTCCGCCCATTCTCCGCCCCATGGCTGACTAATTT
TTTTTATTTATGCAGAGGCCGAGGCCGCCTCTGCCTCTGAGCTATTCCAGAAGTAGTGAGGAGGCTTTTT
TGGAGGCCTAGGCTTTTGCAAAAAGCTCCCGGGAGCTTGTATATCCATTTTCGGATCTGATCAGCACGTG
TTGACAATTAATCATCGGCATAGTATATCGGCATAGTATAATACGACAAGGTGAGGAACTAAACCATGGC
CAAGCCTTTGTCTCAAGAAGAATCCACCCTCATTGAAAGAGCAACGGCTACAATCAACAGCATCCCCATC
TCTGAAGACTACAGCGTCGCCAGCGCAGCTCTCTCTAGCGACGGCCGCATCTTCACTGGTGTCAATGTAT
ATCATTTTACTGGGGGACCTTGTGCAGAACTCGTGGTGCTGGGCACTGCTGCTGCTGCGGCAGCTGGCAA
CCTGACTTGTATCGTCGCGATCGGAAATGAGAACAGGGGCATCTTGAGCCCCTGCGGACGGTGCCGACAG
GTGCTTCTCGATCTGCATCCTGGGATCAAAGCCATAGTGAAGGACAGTGATGGACAGCCGACGGCAGTTG
GGATTCGTGAATTGCTGCCCTCTGGTTATGTGTGGGAGGGCTAAGCACTTCGTGGCCGAGGAGCAGGACT
GACACGTGCTACGAGATTTCGATTCCACCGCCGCCTTCTATGAAAGGTTGGGCTTCGGAATCGTTTTCCG
GGACGCCGGCTGGATGATCCTCCAGCGCGGGGATCTCATGCTGGAGTTCTTCGCCCACCCCAACTTGTTT
ATTGCAGCTTATAATGGTTACAAATAAAGCAATAGCATCACAAATTTCACAAATAAAGCATTTTTTTCAC
TGCATTCTAGTTGTGGTTTGTCCAAACTCATCAATGTATCTTATCATGTCTGTATACCGTCGACCTCTAG
CTAGAGCTTGGCGTAATCATGGTCATAGCTGTTTCCTGTGTGAAATTGTTATCCGCTCACAATTCCACAC
AACATACGAGCCGGAAGCATAAAGTGTAAAGCCTGGGGTGCCTAATGAGTGAGCTAACTCACATTAATTG
CGTTGCGCTCACTGCCCGCTTTCCAGTCGGGAAACCTGTCGTGCCAGCTGCATTAATGAATCGGCCAACG
CGCGGGGAGAGGCGGTTTGCGTATTGGGCGCTCTTCCGCTTCCTCGCTCACTGACTCGCTGCGCTCGGTC
GTTCGGCTGCGGCGAGCGGTATCAGCTCACTCAAAGGCGGTAATACGGTTATCCACAGAATCAGGGGATA
ACGCAGGAAAGAACATGTGAGCAAAAGGCCAGGAACCGTAAAAAGGCCGCGTTGCTGGCGTTTTTCCATA
GGCTCCGCCCCCCTGACGAGCATCACAAAAATCGACGCTCAAGTCAGAGGTGGCGAAACCCGACAGGACT
ATAAAGATACCAGGCGTTTCCCCCTGGAAGCTCCCTCGTGCGCTCTCCTGTTCCGACCCTGCCGCTTACC
GGATACCTGTCCGCCTTTCTCCCTTCGGGAAGCGTGGCGCTTTCTCATAGCTCACGCTGTAGGTATCTCA
GTTCGGTGTAGGTCGTTCGCTCCAAGCTGGGCTGTGTGCACGAACCCCCCGTTCAGCCCGACCGCTGCGC
CTTATCCGGTAACTATCGTCTTGAGTCCAACCCGGTAAGACACGACTTATCGCCACTGGCAGCAGCCACT
GGTAACAGGATTAGCAGAGCGAGGTATGTAGGCGGTGCTACAGAGTTCTTGAAGTGGTGGCCTAACTACG
GCTACACTAGAAGAACAGTATTTGGTATCTGCGCTCTGCTGAAGCCAGTTACCTTCGGAAAAAGAGTTGG
TAGCTCTTGATCCGGCAAACAAACCACCGCTGGTAGCGGTGGTTTTTTTGTTTGCAAGCAGCAGATTACG
CGCAGAAAAAAAGGATCTCAAGAAGATCCTTTGATCTTTTCTACGGGGTCTGACGCTCAGTGGAACGAAA
ACTCACGTTAAGGGATTTTGGTCATGAGATTATCAAAAAGGATCTTCACCTAGATCCTTTTAAATTAAAA
ATGAAGTTTTAAATCAATCTAAAGTATATATGAGTAAACTTGGTCTGACAGTTACCAATGCTTAATCAGT
GAGGCACCTATCTCAGCGATCTGTCTATTTCGTTCATCCATAGTTGCCTGACTCCCCGTCGTGTAGATAA
CTACGATACGGGAGGGCTTACCATCTGGCCCCAGTGCTGCAATGATACCGCGAGACCCACGCTCACCGGC
TCCAGATTTATCAGCAATAAACCAGCCAGCCGGAAGGGCCGAGCGCAGAAGTGGTCCTGCAACTTTATCC
GCCTCCATCCAGTCTATTAATTGTTGCCGGGAAGCTAGAGTAAGTAGTTCGCCAGTTAATAGTTTGCGCA
ACGTTGTTGCCATTGCTACAGGCATCGTGGTGTCACGCTCGTCGTTTGGTATGGCTTCATTCAGCTCCGG
TTCCCAACGATCAAGGCGAGTTACATGATCCCCCATGTTGTGCAAAAAAGCGGTTAGCTCCTTCGGTCCT
CCGATCGTTGTCAGAAGTAAGTTGGCCGCAGTGTTATCACTCATGGTTATGGCAGCACTGCATAATTCTC
TTACTGTCATGCCATCCGTAAGATGCTTTTCTGTGACTGGTGAGTACTCAACCAAGTCATTCTGAGAATA
GTGTATGCGGCGACCGAGTTGCTCTTGCCCGGCGTCAATACGGGATAATACCGCGCCACATAGCAGAACT
TTAAAAGTGCTCATCATTGGAAAACGTTCTTCGGGGCGAAAACTCTCAAGGATCTTACCGCTGTTGAGAT
CCAGTTCGATGTAACCCACTCGTGCACCCAACTGATCTTCAGCATCTTTTACTTTCACCAGCGTTTCTGG
GTGAGCAAAAACAGGAAGGCAAAATGCCGCAAAAAAGGGAATAAGGGCGACACGGAAATGTTGAATACTC
ATACTCTTCCTTTTTCAATATTATTGAAGCATTTATCAGGGTTATTGTCTCATGAGCGGATACATATTTG
AATGTATTTAGAAAAATAAACAAATAGGGGTTCCGCGCACATTTCCCCGAAAAGTGCCACCTGACGTCGA
CGGATCGGGAGATCTCCCGATCCCCTATGGTGCACTCTCAGTACAATCTGCTCTGATGCCGCATAGTTAA
GCCAGTATCTGCTCCCTGCTTGTGTGTTGGAGGTCGCTGAGTAGTGCGCGAGCAAAATTTAAGCTACAAC
AAGGCAAGGCTTGAC
